>Addgene plasmid #109896 | pHH0103_RGS11_DEP | addgene full sequence | sequence record 215041 | Addgene NGS Result
TTGACAATTAATCATCGGCTCGTATAATGTGTGGAATTGTGAGCGGATAACAATTTCACACAGGAAACAG
CCAGTCCGTTTAGGTGTTTTCACGAGCACTTCACCAACAAGGACCATAGATTATGAAAATCGAAGAACAC
CATCACCATCACCATTCCAGCGGTAAGCTTATGTCCCCTATACTAGGTTATTGGAAAATTAAGGGCCTTG
TGCAACCCACTCGACTTCTTTTGGAATATCTTGAAGAAAAATATGAAGAGCATTTGTATGAGCGCGATGA
AGGTGATAAATGGCGAAACAAAAAGTTTGAATTGGGTTTGGAGTTTCCCAATCTTCCTTATTATATTGAT
GGTGATGTTAAATTAACACAGTCTATGGCCATCATACGTTATATAGCTGACAAGCACAACATGTTGGGTG
GTTGTCCAAAAGAGCGTGCAGAGATTTCAATGCTTGAAGGAGCGGTTTTGGATATTAGATACGGTGTTTC
GAGAATTGCATATAGTAAAGACTTTGAAACTCTCAAAGTTGATTTTCTTAGCAAGCTACCTGAAATGCTG
AAAATGTTCGAAGATCGTTTATGTCATAAAACATATTTAAATGGTGATCATGTAACCCATCCTGACTTCA
TGTTGTATGACGCTCTTGATGTTGTTTTATACATGGACCCAATGTGCCTGGATGCGTTCCCAAAATTAGT
TTGTTTTAAAAAACGTATTGAAGCTATCCCACAAATTGATAAGTACTTGAAATCCAGCAAGTATATAGCA
TGGCCTTTGCAGGGCTGGCAAGCCACGTTTGGTGGTGGCGACCATCCTCCAAAATCGGATCTGGAAGTTC
TGTTCCAGGGGCCCCTGTCCAGCGGTCTGGTTCCGCGTGGTTCCGGTACCGCGGCCCAGCCGGCCCCGCG
TGCTCAAATGCCGCACCTGCGTAAGATGGAACGTGTTGTTGTGTCGATGCAAGACCCGGACCAAGGCGTG
AAAATGCGTAGCCAGCGTCTGCTGGTCACCGTGATTCCGCATGCAGTGACGGGCAGCGATGTGGTTCAGT
GGCTGGCGCAAAAATTTTGCGTTTCTGAAGAAGAAGCGCTGCATCTGGGCGCCGTTCTGGTCCAGCACGG
TTATATCTACCCGCTGCGTGATCCGCGCAGTCTGATGCTGCGTCCGGACGAAACCCCGTATCGCTTTCAA
ACGCCGTACTTCTGGACCAGCACGCTGCGCCCGGCGGCCGCATA
[142 nt withheld, positions 1235-1376]
C
[98 nt withheld, positions 1378-1475]
AGTTTGTACTGGTGACGAAACTCAGTGTCTAGCTAGAGTGGC
[149 nt withheld, positions 1518-1666]
T
[41 nt withheld, positions 1668-1708]
T
[62 nt withheld, positions 1710-1771]
A
[35 nt withheld, positions 1773-1807]
CCTCCCTCAATCGGTTGAATGTCGCCCTTTTGTCTTTGGCGCTGGTAAACCATATGAA
[86 nt withheld, positions 1866-1951]
T
[54 nt withheld, positions 1953-2006]
CTAGCGCCGCCCTATACCTTGTCTGCCTCCCCGCGTTGCGTCGCGGTGCATGGAGCCGGGCCACCTCGAC
CTGAATGGAAGCCGGCGGCACCTCGCTAACGGATTCACCACTCCAAGAATTGGAGCCAATCAATTCTTGC
GGAGAACTGTGAATGCGCAAACCAACCCTTGGCAGAACATATCCATCGCGTCCGCCATCTCCAGCAGCCG
CACGCGGCGCATCTCGGGCAGCGTTGGGTCCTGGCCACGGGTGCGCATGATCGTGCTCCTGTCGTTGAGG
ACCCGGCTAGGCTGGCGGGGTTGCCTTACTGGTTAGCAGAATGAATCACCGATACGCGAGCGAACGTGAA
GCGACTGCTGCTGCAAAACGTCTGCGACCTGAGCAACAACATGAATGGTCTTCGGTTTCCGTGTTTCGTA
AAGTCTGGAAACGCGGAAGTCAGCGCCCTGCACCATTATGTTCCGGATCTGCATCGCAGGATGCTGCTGG
CTACCCTGTGGAACACCTACATCTGTATTAACGAAGCGCTGGCATTGACCCTGAGTGATTTTTCTCTGGT
CCCGCCGCATCCATACCGCCAGTTGTTTACCCTCACAACGTTCCAGTAACCGGGCATGTTCATCATCAGT
AACCCGTATCGTGAGCATCCTCTCTCGTTTCATCGGTATCATTACCCCCATGAACAGAAATCCCCCTTAC
ACGGAGGCATCAGTGACCAAACAGGAAAAAACCGCCCTTAACATGGCCCGCTTTATCAGAAGCCAGACAT
TAACGCTTCTGGAGAAACTCAACGAGCTGGACGCGGATGAACAGGCAGACATCTGTGAATCGCTTCACGA
CCACGCTGATGAGCTTTACCGCAGGATCCGCGAAATTGTAAGCGTTAATATTTTGTTAAAATTCGCGTTA
AATTTTTGTTAAATCAGCTCATTTTTTAACCAATAGGCCGAAATCGGCAAAATCCCTTATAAATCAAAAG
AATAGACCGAGATAGGGT
[37 nt withheld, positions 3005-3041]
AAAGAACGTGGACTCCAACGTCAAAGG
[49 nt withheld, positions 3069-3117]
T
[91 nt withheld, positions 3119-3209]
G
[124 nt withheld, positions 3211-3334]
CGCGGATCCTGCCTCGCGCGTTTCGGTGATGACGGTGAAAACCTCTGACACATGCAGCTCCCGGAGACGG
TCACAGCTTGTCTGTAAGCGGATGCCGGGAGCAGACAAGCCCGTCAGGGCGCGTCAGCGGGTGTTGGCGG
GTGTCGGGGCGCAGCCATGACCCAGTCACGTAGCGATAGCGGAGTGTATACTGGCTTAACTATGCGGCAT
CAGAGCAGATTGTACTGAGAGTGCACCATATGCGGTGTGAAATACCGCACAGATGCGTAAGGAGAAAATA
CCGCATCAGGCGCTCTTCCGCTTCCTCGCTCACTGACTCGCTGCGCTCGGTCGTTCGGCTGCGGCGAGCG
GTATCAGCTCACTCAAAGGCGGTAATACGGTTATCCACAGAATCAGGGGATAACGCAGGAAAGAACATGT
GAGCAAAAGGCCAGCAAAAGGCCAGGAACCGTAAAAAGGCCGCGTTGCTGGCGTTTTTCCATAGGCTCCG
CCCCCCTGACGAGCATCACAAAAATCGACGCTCAAGTCAGAGGTGGCGAAACCCGACAGGACTATAAAGA
TACCAGGGTTTCCCCCTGGAAGCTCCCTCGTGCGCTCTCCTGTTCCGACCCTGCCGCTTACCGGATACCT
GTCCGCCTTTCTCCCTTCGGGAAGCGTGGCGCTTTCTCATAGCTCACGCTGTAGGTATCTCAGTTCGGTG
TAGGTCGTTCGCTCCAAGCTGGGCTGTGTGCACGAACCCCCCGTTCAGCCCGACCGCTGCGCCTTATCCG
GTAACTATCGTCTTGAGTCCAACCCGGTAAGACACGACTTATCGCCACTGGCAGCAGCCACTGGTAACAG
GATTAGCAGAGCGAGGTATGTAGGCGGTGCTACAGAGTTCTTGAAGTGGTGGCCTAACTACGGCTACACT
AGAAGGACAGTATTTGGTATCTGCGCTCTGCTGAAGCCAGTTACCTTCGGAAAAAGAGTTGGTAGCTCTT
GATCCGGCAAACAAACCACCGCTGGTAGCGGTGGTTTTTTTGTTTGCAAGCAGCAGATTACGCGCAGAAA
AAAAGGATCTCAAGAAGATCCTTTGATCTTTTCTACGGGGTCTGACGCTCAGTGGAACGAAAACTCACGT
TAAGGGATTTTGGTCATGAGATTATCAAAAAGGATCTTCACCTAGATCCTTTTAAATTAAAAATGAAGTT
TTAAATCAATCTAAAGTATATATGAGTAAACTTGGTCTGACAGTTACCAATGCTTAATCAGTGAGGCACC
TATCTCAGCGATCTGTCTATTTCGTTCATCCATAGTTGCCTGACTCCCCGTCGTGTAGATAACTACGATA
CGGGAGGGCTTACCATCTGGCCCCAGTGCTGCAATGATACCGCGAGACCCACGCTCACCGGCTCCAGATT
TATCAGCAATAAACCAGCCAGCCGGAAGGGCCGAGCGCAGAAGTGGTCCTGCAACTTTATCCGCCTCCAT
CCAGTCTATTAATTGTTGCCGGGAAGCTAGAGTAAGTAGTTCGCCAGTTAATAGTTTGCGCAACGTTGTT
GCCATTGCTGCAGGCATCGTGGTGTCACGCTCGTCGTTTGGTATGGCTTCATTCAGCTCCGGTTCCCAAC
GATCAAGGCGAGTTACATGATCCCCCATGTTGTGCAAAAAAGCGGTTAGCTCCTTCGGTCCTCCGATCGT
TGTCAGAAGTAAGTTGGCCGCAGTGTTATCACTCATGGTTATGGCAGCACTGCATAATTCTCTTACTGTC
ATGCCATCCGTAAGATGCTTTTCTGTGACTGGTGAGTACTCAACCAAGTCATTCTGAGAATAGTGTATGC
GGCGACCGAGTTGCTCTTGCCCGGCGTCAACACGGGATAATACCGCGCCACATAGCAGAACTTTAAAAGT
GCTCATCATTGGAAAACGTTCTTCGGGGCGAAAACTCTCAAGGATCTTACCGCTGTTGAGATCCAGTTCG
ATGTAACCCACTCGTGCACCCAACTGATCTTCAGCATCTTTTACTTTCACCAGCGTTTCTGGGTGAGCAA
AAACAGGAAGGCAAAATGCCGCAAAAAAGGGAATAAGGGCGACACGGAAATGTTGAATACTCATACTCTT
CCTTTTTCAATATTATTGAAGCATTTATCAGGGTTATTGTCTCATGAGCGGATACATATTTGAATGTATT
TAGAAAAATAAACAAATAGGGGTTCCGCGCACATTTCCCCGAAAAGTGCCACCTGACGTCTAAGAAACCA
TTATTATCATGACATTAACCTATAAAAATAGGCGTATCACGAGGCCCTTTCGTCTTCAAGAATTCCCGAC
ACCATCGAATGGTGCAAAACCTTTCGCGGTATGGCATGATAGCGCCCGGAAGAGAGTCAATTCAGGGTGG
TGAATGTGAAACCAGTAACGTTATACGATGTCGCAGAGTATGCCGGTGTCTCTTATCAGACCGTTTCCCG
CGTGGTGAACCAGGCCAGCCACGTTTCTGCGAAAACGCGGGAAAAAGTGGAAGCGGCGATGGCGGAGCTG
AATTACATTCCCAACCGCGTGGCACAACAACTGGCGGGCAAACAGTCGTTGCTGATTGGCGTTGCCACCT
CCAGTCTGGCCCTGCACGCGCCGTCGCAAATTGTCGCGGCGATTAAATCTCGCGCCGATCAACTGGGTGC
CAGCGTGGTGGTGTCGATGGTAGAACGAAGCGGCGTCGAAGCCTGTAAAGCGGCGGTGCACAATCTTCTC
GCGCAACGCGTCAGTGGGCTGATCATTAACTATCCGCTGGATGACCAGGATGCCATTGCTGTGGAAGCTG
CCTGCACTAATGTTCCGGCGTTATTTCTTGATGTCTCTGACCAGACACCCATCAACAGTATTATTTTCTC
CCATGAAGACGGTACGCGACTGGGCGTGGAGCATCTGGTCGCATTGGGTCACCAGCAAATCGCGCTGTTA
GCGGGCCCATTAAGTTCTGTCTCGGCGCGTCTGCGTCTGGCTGGCTGGCATAAATATCTCACTCGCAATC
AAATTCAGCCGATAGCGGAACGGGAAGGCGACTGGAGTGCCATGTCCGGTTTTCAACAAACCATGCAAAT
GCTGAATGAGGGCATCGTTCCCACTGCGATGCTGGTTGCCAACGATCAGATGGCGCTGGGCGCAATGCGC
GCCATTACCGAGTCCGGGCTGCGCGTTGGTGCGGATATCTCGGTAGTGGGATACGACGATACCGAAGACA
GCTCATGTTATATCCCGCCGTTAACCACCATCAAACAGGATTTTCGCCTGCTGGGGCAAACCAGCGTGGA
CCGCTTGCTGCAACTCTCTCAGGGCCAGGCGGTGAAGGGCAATCAGCTGTTGCCCGTCTCACTGGTGAAA
AGAAAAACCACCCTGGCGCCCAATACGCAAACCGCCTCTCCCCGCGCGTTGGCCGATTCATTAATGCAGC
TGGCACGACAGGTTTCCCGACTGGAAAGCGGGCAGTGAGCGCAACGCAATTAATGTAAGTTAGCTCACTC
ATTAGGCACAATTCTCATGTTTGACAGCTTATCATCGACTGCACGGTGCACCAATGCTTCTGGCGTCAGG
CAGCCATCGGAAGCTGTGGTATGGCTGTGCAGGTCGTAAATCACTGCATAATTCGTGTCGCTCAAGGCGC
ACTCCCGTTCTGGATAATGTTTTTTGCGCCGACATCATAACGGTTCTGGCAAATATTCTGAAATGAGCTG
Features (pLannotate 1.2.2; 21 found; start..end, strand, type, name):
      1..29      +  promoter       tac promoter: strong E. coli promoter; hybrid between the trp and lac UV5 promoters
     37..53      +  protein_bind   lac operator: The lac repressor binds to the lac operator to inhibit transcription in E. coli. This inhibition can be relieved by adding lactose or isopropyl-β-D-thiogalactopyranoside (IPTG). lac repressor encoded by lacI
    138..155     +  CDS            6xHis: 6xHis affinity tag
    171..824     +  CDS            GST26_SCHJA: Experimental evidence at protein level: Swiss-Prot protein existence level 1. GST isoenzymes appear to play a central role in the parasite detoxification system. Other functions are also suspected including a role in increasing the solubility of haematin in the parasite gut. From Schistosoma japonicum (Blood fluke).
    891..1229    +  CDS            RGS11 (fragment): RGS11_HUMAN - Experimental evidence at protein level: Swiss-Prot protein existence level 1. Inhibits signal transduction by increasing the GTPase activity of G protein alpha subunits thereby driving them into their inactive GDP-bound form. From Homo sapiens (Human).
   1239..1286    +  terminator     fd terminator (sequence withheld): central terminator from bacteriophage fd (Otsuka and Kunisawa, 1982)
   1291..1503    +  CDS            M13 gene III (fragment) (sequence partly withheld): pIII; III; minor coat protein
   1518..1988    +  CDS            M13 gene III (fragment) (sequence partly withheld): pIII; III; minor coat protein
   2010..2080    +  CDS            TcR (fragment): tetracycline efflux protein; tet; confers resistance to tetracycline
   2322..2702    -  CDS            YPB1_ECOLX: Protein predicted: Swiss-Prot protein existence level 4. From Escherichia coli.
   2719..2870    +  CDS            rop (fragment): Rop protein, which maintains plasmids at low copy number; rop
   2906..3334    -  rep_origin     f1 ori (sequence partly withheld): f1 bacteriophage origin of replication; arrow indicates direction of (+) strand synthesis
   3343..3382    +  CDS            rop (fragment): Rop protein, which maintains plasmids at low copy number; rop
   3484..3624    +  misc_feature   bom: basis of mobility region from pBR322
   3810..4397    -  rep_origin     ori: high-copy-number ColE1/pMB1/pBR322/pUC origin of replication
   4568..5428    -  CDS            AmpR: β-lactamase; bla; confers resistance to ampicillin, carbenicillin, and related antibiotics
   5429..5533    -  promoter       AmpR promoter: bla
   5642..5719    +  promoter       lacIq promoter: lacI (mutant); In the lacIq allele, a single base change in the promoter boosts expression of the lacI gene about 10-fold.
   5720..6802    +  CDS            lacI: lac repressor; lacI; The lac repressor binds to the lac operator to inhibit transcription in E. coli. This inhibition can be relieved by adding lactose or isopropyl-β-D-thiogalactopyranoside (IPTG).
   6815..6836    +  protein_bind   CAP binding site: CAP binding activates transcription in the presence of cAMP. E. coli catabolite activator protein
   6855..6872    +  promoter       tet promoter (fragment): E. coli promoter for tetracycline efflux protein gene
