[The description below was written by a language model from this plasmid's Addgene catalogue record and pLannotate feature annotations shown in this document.]
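Description:
pHH0103_RGS11_DEP is a 7,044 bp bacterial expression plasmid built on the pHH0103 backbone for producing and purifying the DEP domain of human RGS11, a regulator of G protein signalling that accelerates GTP hydrolysis by Gα subunits. The insert was cloned between SfiI and NotI sites and is annotated as a roughly 340 bp fragment of the RGS11 coding sequence. It lies downstream of a 6xHis tag and Schistosoma japonicum glutathione S-transferase on the same strand. This arrangement suggests an N-terminal His-GST fusion that could be recovered by either nickel or glutathione affinity chromatography, although the feature table alone does not confirm the reading frame across the junctions.

Expression is driven by the strong hybrid tac promoter, which is controlled by a lac operator. The plasmid carries its own lacI gene under the up-mutated lacIq promoter, so transcription stays repressed until it is induced with IPTG. A bacteriophage fd terminator follows the insert. Beyond it are two fragments of M13 gene III, which look like remnants of a phage-display phagemid ancestry; because they sit after the terminator, they are probably not part of the expressed product.

Propagation in E. coli relies on a ColE1/pMB1-type origin and ampicillin selection through β-lactamase. The catalogue lists the plasmid as low copy, but the rop gene is annotated only as fragments interrupted by an f1 origin. That f1 origin would allow single-stranded DNA production with helper phage. Other pBR322-derived remnants include the bom site and partial tetracycline resistance sequences. The plasmid comes from a large-scale survey of ligands for peptide recognition modules, in which purified domains would have served as binding targets.
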