Addgene plasmid #109896: pHH0103_RGS11_DEP
Purpose: Protein expression and purification of RGS11_DEP
Depositing lab: Sachdev Sidhu. Depositing organization: University of Toronto. Publication: Large-scale survey and database of high affinity ligands for peptide recognition modules. Teyra J, Kelil A, Jain S, Helmy M, Jajodia R, Hooda Y, Gu J, D'Cruz AA, Nicholson SE, Min J, Sudol M, Kim PM, Bader GD, Sidhu SS. Mol Syst Biol. 2020 Dec;16(12):e9310. doi: 10.15252/msb.20199310. PubMed 33438817.
Backbone
  Vector backbone: pHH0103
  Vector type: Bacterial Expression
Growth in bacteria
  Bacterial resistance: Ampicillin, 100 μg/mL
  Growth temperature: 37°C
  Growth strain: DH5alpha
  Copy number: Low Copy
Gene/Insert
  Gene/Insert name: RGS11_DEP
  Species: H. sapiens (human)
  Entrez Gene: RGS11 (a.k.a. AC004754.2, RS11)
  Cloning method: Restriction Enzyme; 5′ cloning site Sfi1 (unknown if destroyed); 3′ cloning site Not1 (unknown if destroyed)
Terms and licenses: Academic/Nonprofit Terms; Industry Terms: Not Available to Industry
How to cite: pHH0103_RGS11_DEP was a gift from Sachdev Sidhu (Addgene plasmid # 109896 ; http://n2t.net/addgene:109896 ; RRID:Addgene_109896)
