>Addgene plasmid #109896 | pHH0103_RGS11_DEP | depositor partial sequence | sequence record 206848 | pHH0103_RGS11_DEP sequence 339 bps
GGCCCAGCCGGCCCCGCGTGCTCAAATGCCGCACCTGCGTAAGATGGAACGTGTTGTTGTGTCGATGCAA
GACCCGGACCAAGGCGTGAAAATGCGTAGCCAGCGTCTGCTGGTCACCGTGATTCCGCATGCAGTGACGG
GCAGCGATGTGGTTCAGTGGCTGGCGCAAAAATTTTGCGTTTCTGAAGAAGAAGCGCTGCATCTGGGCGC
CGTTCTGGTCCAGCACGGTTATATCTACCCGCTGCGTGATCCGCGCAGTCTGATGCTGCGTCCGGACGAA
ACCCCGTATCGCTTTCAAACGCCGTACTTCTGGACCAGCACGCTGCGCCCGGCGGCCGC
